>Addgene plasmid #88886 | MSCV Puro SCRIB WT | addgene full sequence | sequence record 200381 | Addgene NGS Result
AATGAAAGACCCCACCTGTAGGTTTGGCAAGCTAGCTTAAGTAACGCCATTTTGCAAGGCATGGAAAATA
CATAACTGAGAATAGAGAAGTTCAGATCAAGGTTAGGAACAGAGAGACAGCAGAATATGGGCCAAACAGG
ATATCTGTGGTAAGCAGTTCCTGCCCCGGCTCAGGGCCAAGAACAGATGGTCCCCAGATGCGGTCCCGCC
CTCAGCAGTTTCTAGAGAACCATCAGATGTTTCCAGGGTGCCCCAAGGACCTGAAATGACCCTGTGCCTT
ATTTGAACTAACCAATCAGTTCGCTTCTCGCTTCTGTTCGCGCGCTTCTGCTCCCCGAGCTCAATAAAAG
AGCCCACAACCCCTCACTCGGCGCGCCAGTCCTCCGATAGACTGCGTCGCCCGGGTACCCGTATTCCCAA
TAAAGCCTCTTGCTGTTTGCATCCGAATCGTGGACTCGCTGATCCTTGGGAGGGTCTCCTCAGATTGATT
GACTGCCCACCTCGGGGGTCTTTCATTTGGAGGTTCCACCGAGATTTGGAGACCCCTGCCCAGGGACCAC
CGACCCCCCCGCCGGGAGGTAAGCTGGCCAGCGGTCGTTTCGTGTCTGTCTCTGTCTTTGTGCGTGTTTG
TGCCGGCATCTAATGTTTGCGCCTGCGTCTGTACTAGTTAGCTAACTAGCTCTGTATCTGGCGGACCCGT
GGTGGAACTGACGAGTTCTGAACACCCGGCCGCAACCCTGGGAGACGTCCCAGGGACTTTGGGGGCCGTT
TTTGTGGCCCGACCTGAGGAAGGGAGTCGATGTGGAATCCGACCCCGTCAGGATATGTGGTTCTGGTAGG
AGACGAGAACCTAAAACAGTTCCCGCCTCCGTCTGAATTTTTGCTTTCGGTTTGGAACCGAAGCCGCGCG
TCTTGTCTGCTGCAGCGCTGCAGCATCGTTCTGTGTTGTCTCTGTCTGACTGTGTTTCTGTATTTGTCTG
AAAATTAGGGCCAGACTGTTACCACTCCCTTAAGTTTGACCTTAGGTCACTGGAAAGATGTCGAGCGGAT
CGCTCACAACCAGTCGGTAGATGTCAAGAAGAGACGTTGGGTTACCTTCTGCTCTGCAGAATGGCCAACC
TTTAACGTCGGATGGCCGCGAGACGGCACCTTTAACCGAGACCTCATCACCCAGGTTAAGATCAAGGTCT
TTTCACCTGGCCCGCATGGACACCCAGACCAGGTCCCCTACATCGTGACCTGGGAAGCCTTGGCTTTTGA
CCCCCCTCCCTGGGTCAAGCCCTTTGTACACCCTAAGCCTCCGCCTCCTCTTCCTCCATCCGCCCCGTCT
CTCCCCCTTGAACCTCCTCGTTCGACCCCGCCTCGATCCTCCCTTTATCCAGCCCTCACTCCTTCTCTAG
GCGCCGGAATTAGATCTCTCGAGGTTATCACAAGTTTGTACAAAAAAGCAGGCTTAATGCTCAAGTGCAT
CCCGCTGTGGCGCTGCAACCGGCACGTGGAGTCGGTGGACAAGCGGCACTGTTCGCTGCAGGCCGTGCCG
GAGGAGATCTACCGCTACAGCCGCAGCCTGGAGGAGCTGCTGCTCGACGCCAACCAGCTGCGCGAGCTGC
CCAAGCCTTTTTTCCGGCTGCTGAACTTGCGCAAGCTGGGCCTGAGCGACAACGAGATCCAGCGGTTGCC
TCCCGAGGTGGCCAACTTCATGCAGCTGGTGGAGCTGGACGTGTCCCGGAACGATATCCCTGAGATCCCG
GAGAGCATCAAGTTCTGCAAGGCTCTGGAGATCGCGGACTTCAGTGGGAACCCCCTCTCCAGGCTCCCTG
ATGGCTTCACTCAGCTGCGCAGCCTGGCTCACCTGGCCCTGAATGATGTGTCTCTGCAGGCACTGCCCGG
GGACGTGGGCAACCTCGCCAACCTGGTGACCCTGGAGCTCCGGGAGAACCTGCTCAAGTCCCTGCCAGCG
TCCCTGTCATTTCTGGTCAAGCTGGAACAGCTGGATCTGGGAGGCAACGATCTGGAAGTGCTGCCAGACA
CTCTGGGGGCTCTGCCCAATCTTCGGGAGCTGTGGCTTGACCGGAACCAGCTGTCAGCACTGCCCCCGGA
GCTCGGGAACCTGCGGCGCCTGGTGTGCCTGGACGTGTCGGAAAACCGGCTGGAGGAGCTGCCTGCTGAG
CTCGGCGGGCTGGTGCTGCTCACTGACCTGCTGCTGTCCCAGAACCTGCTGCGGAGGCTGCCCGACGGCA
TCGGTCAGCTGAAGCAGCTATCCATCCTAAAGGTAGACCAGAATCGGCTGTGCGAGGTGACTGAGGCCAT
CGGGGACTGTGAGAACCTCTCTGAGCTGATCCTCACGGAGAACCTGCTGATGGCCCTGCCCCGCTCCCTG
GGAAAGCTGACTAAGCTGACCAACCTCAACGTGGACCGGAACCACCTCGAGGCGCTGCCGCCCGAGATCG
GGGGCTGTGTGGCACTCAGCGTCCTCTCCTTGAGGGACAACCGCCTGGCCGTCCTGCCACCAGAGCTGGC
CCACACGACAGAGCTGCACGTGCTGGACGTGGCGGGGAACCGCCTGCAGAGTCTGCCGTTCGCGCTCACC
CACCTCAATCTCAAGGCCCTGTGGCTGGCAGAGAACCAGGCGCAGCCCATGCTCCGGTTCCAGACGGAGG
ATGATGCCCGGACCGGCGAGAAGGTGCTCACCTGCTACTTGCTGCCCCAGCAGCCCCCACCCAGCCTCGA
GGATGCTGGGCAGCAGGGGAGCCTCTCGGAGACCTGGAGCGATGCCCCGCCGAGCCGCGTCAGCGTCATC
CAGTTCCTGGAGGCCCCCATAGGTGATGAGGACGCTGAGGAAGCTGCAGCTGAGAAGCGGGGCCTACAGC
GCCGGGCCACACCTCACCCCAGCGAGCTCAAGGTGATGAAGAGGAGCATCGAGGGGCGGCGGAGCGAGGC
CTGCCCTTGCCAGCCAGACTCTGGGTCGCCCTTGCCTGCAGAGGAGGAGAAGCGGCTGAGTGCCGAGTCT
GGCCTGAGTGAAGACTCTCGCCCATCTGCCAGCACAGTCTCTGAGGCTGAGCCCGAGGGCCCGTCGGCTG
AGGCACAGGGTGGGAGCCAGCAGGAAGCCACGACTGCTGGCGGGGAGGAAGACGCCGAAGAGGACTACCA
GGAGCCCACGGTGCATTTCGCAGAGGACGCACTGCTGCCCGGGGATGACAGGGAGATCGAGGAGGGGCAG
CCTGAGGCCCCCTGGACCCTGCCAGGCGGGAGGCAGCGGCTCATCCGCAAGGACACACCTCACTACAAAA
AGCACTTCAAGATCTCCAAGCTGCCCCAGCCCGAGGCCGTTGTGGCTCTGCTGCAGGGCATGCAGCCTGA
TGGGGAGGGCCCTGTGGCTCCCGGGGGCTGGCACAATGGCCCCCACGCACCCTGGGCTCCTCGGGCCCAG
AAGGAGGAGGAGGAGGAGGAAGAGGGTAGTCCTCAGGAGGAGGAGGAAGAGGAGGAGGAGGAAAACAGGG
CTGAAGAGGAAGAGGCCAGCACTGAGGAGGAGGACAAGGAGGGGGCCGTGGTTTCTGCGCCCTCTGTCAA
GGGAGTGTCGTTTGACCAGGCCAATAACCTGCTGATAGAGCCTGCTCGCATTGAGGAGGAAGAGCTGACC
CTCACCATCCTGCGGCAGACTGGGGGCCTGGGCATCAGCATTGCGGGCGGCAAGGGCTCCACACCCTATA
AGGGGGACGACGAGGGCATATTCATCTCTCGGGTGTCCGAGGAAGGCCCTGCGGCCCGGGCTGGAGTCCG
TGTGGGTGACAAGCTCCTGGAGGTGAATGGTGTGGCTCTGCAGGGCGCCGAGCACCACGAGGCCGTGGAG
GCGCTCCGGGGGGCCGGCACTGCCGTGCAGATGCGAGTGTGGCGGGAGCGCATGGTGGAGCCTGAGAACG
CGGTCACCATCACGCCGCTGCGGCCCGAGGATGATTACAGCCCCCGAGAGCGGCGGGGAGGGGGGCTGCG
CCTGCCCCTGCTCCCGCCTGAGAGCCCCGGGCCCCTCCGTCAGCGCCACGTGGCCTGCCTGGCACGCAGC
GAGAGGGGGCTGGGCTTCAGCATTGCTGGTGGGAAAGGCTCCACACCCTACAGGGCTGGTGATGCGGGCA
TCTTCGTCTCCCGCATTGCCGAGGGCGGTGCTGCTCACCGCGCGGGCACACTGCAGGTTGGCGACCGCGT
CCTCTCTATTAATGGAGTGGACGTGACTGAGGCCAGGCATGACCACGCCGTCTCCCTGCTGACCGCTGCC
TCCCCCACCATCGCCCTGCTGTTGGAGCGGGAGGCTGGGGGCCCTCTTCCTCCCAGCCCTCTGCCACATT
CCTCACCCCCCACCGCTGCTGTTGCCACCACCAGCATAACCACTGCCACCCCCGGGGTGCCTGGGTTGCC
GAGCCTGGCCCCCAGCCTGCTGGCTGCCGCGTTGGAAGGGCCATACCCAGTGGAGGAGATCCGTCTGCCA
AGAGCTGGGGGCCCTCTGGGGCTTAGTATTGTCGGAGGCTCCGACCATTCCAGCCACCCGTTTGGTGTCC
AGGAGCCTGGTGTGTTCATCTCCAAGGTGCTCCCGCGGGGCCTGGCCGCTCGCAGCGGCCTGCGGGTTGG
GGACCGCATCCTGGCAGTGAACGGGCAAGACGTGCGGGATGCCACGCACCAAGAAGCAGTCAGTGCCCTG
CTCCGGCCCTGCCTGGAGCTGTCGCTGCTGGTGCGGAGGGACCCGGCACCCCCGGGCCTACGGGAACTGT
GCATCCAGAAGGCACCTGGGGAGAGGCTGGGCATCAGCATCCGCGGGGGTGCCAGGGGCCACGCTGGCAA
CCCCCGCGACCCCACAGACGAGGGCATCTTCATCTCCAAGGTGAGCCCCACGGGGGCAGCCGGGCGCGAC
GGTCGGCTGCGTGTGGGTTTGCGGCTGTTGGAGGTGAACCAGCAGAGCCTGCTGGGCCTGACGCACGGCG
AGGCGGTGCAGCTGCTCCGCAGTGTGGGCGACACCCTCACCGTGCTGGTCTGTGACGGCTTCGAGGCCAG
CACCGACGCAGCCCTGGAGGTGTCCCCAGGTGTCATTGCCAACCCCTTTGCGGCAGGCATCGGCCACCGG
AACAGCCTGGAGAGCATCTCTTCCATCGACCGGGAGCTGAGCCCTGAGGGCCCAGGCAAGGAGAAGGAGC
TGCCTGGACAGACCCTGCACTGGGGGCCCGAGGCCACAGAAGCCGCAGGTCGGGGTCTGCAGCCCCTGAA
GCTGGACTACCGCGCCCTGGCCGCCGTGCCCAGCGCTGGCAGCGTGCAGAGGGTACCGTCTGGAGCAGCT
GGAGGGAAGATGGCTGAATCTCCCTGCTCCCCTAGTGGCCAGCAGCCGCCCTCCCCGCCTTCTCCGGATG
AGCTGCCCGCCAATGTGAAGCAGGCCTACAGGGCCTTCGCGGCCGTGCCCACTTCTCACCCGCCTGAGGA
TGCCCCTGCCCAGCCCCCCACGCCTGGGCCTGCAGCCTCCCCGGAGCAGCTGTCCTTCCGGGAGCGGCAG
AAGTACTTTGAGCTGGAGGTGCGCGTGCCCCAGGCCGAGGGCCCCCCTAAGCGCGTGTCCCTGGTGGGTG
CTGACGACCTGCGGAAGATGCAGGAGGAGGAAGCCAGAAAACTACAGCAGAAGAGAGCGCAGATGCTGCG
GGAGGCGGCAGAGGCTGGGGCCGAAGCGAGGCTCGCCCTGGACGGGGAGACGCTGGGCGAGGAGGAACAG
GAGGATGAGCAGCCACCCTGGGCCAGCCCGAGCCCCACCTCAAGGCAGAGCCCGGCGTCCCCCCCGCCCC
TGGGAGGTGGCGCCCCGGTGCGGACGGCCAAAGCTGAACGGCGCCACCAGGAGCGGCTGCGCGTGCAGAG
TCCGGAGCCACCGGCACCCGAGCGTGCCCTGTCCCCTGCCGAGCTCCGGGCCCTGGAGGCCGAGAAGCGT
GCGCTGTGGAGGGCAGCCAGGATGAAGTCATTGGAACAGGACGCTCTCCGAGCACAGATGGTCCTCAGCA
GGTCCCAGGAAGGCCGGGGCACGCGGGGGCCCCTGGAGCGACTGGCCGAGGCCCCTTCCCCTGCGCCCAC
CCCGTCGCCCACCCCTGTGGAAGACCTTGGCCCCCAGACCAGCACCTCCCCGGGACGCCTGTCACCGGAC
TTTGCTGAGGAGTTGAGGTCCCTGGAACCATCTCCCAGCCCTGGCCCGCAGGAGGAGGATGGAGAAGTGG
CTCTGGTGCTTCTGGGCAGGCCCTCACCCGGCGCTGTGGGCCCTGAAGATGTGGCACTGTGCAGCAGCCG
CCGCCCCGTAAGGCCTGGGCGCCGTGGCCTGGGCCCTGTGCCCTCCTAGTACCCAGCTTTCTTGTACAAA
GTGGTGATAACGAATTCTACCGGGTAGGGGAGGCGCTTTTCCCAAGGCAGTCTGGAGCATGCGCTTTAGC
AGCCCCGCTGGGCACTTGGCGCTACACAAGTGGCCTCTGGCCTCGCACACATTCCACATCCACCGGTAGG
CGCCAACCGGCTCCGTTCTTTGGTGGCCCCTTCGCGCCACCTTCTACTCCTCCCCTAGTCAGGAAGTTCC
CCCCCGCCCCGCAGCTCGCGTCGTGCAGGACGTGACAAATGGAAGTAGCACGTCTCACTAGTCTCGTGCA
GATGGACAGCACCGCTGAGCAATGGAAGCGGGTAGGCCTTTGGGGCAGCGGCCAATAGCAGCTTTGCTCC
TTCGCTTTCTGGGCTCAGAGGCTGGGAAGGGGTGGGTCCGGGGGCGGGCTCAGGGGCGGGCTCAGGGGCG
GGGCGGGCGCCCGAAGGTCCTCCGGAGGCCCGGCATTCTGCACGCTTCAAAAGCGCACGTCTGCCGCGCT
GTTCTCCTCTTCCTCATCTCCGGGCCTTTCGACCTGCAGCCCAAGCTTACCATGACCGAGTACAAGCCCA
CGGTGCGCCTCGCCACCCGCGACGACGTCCCCAGGGCCGTACGCACCCTCGCCGCCGCGTTCGCCGACTA
CCCCGCCACGCGCCACACCGTCGATCCGGACCGCCACATCGAGCGGGTCACCGAGCTGCAAGAACTCTTC
CTCACGCGCGTCGGGCTCGACATCGGCAAGGTGTGGGTCGCGGACGACGGCGCCGCGGTGGCGGTCTGGA
CCACGCCGGAGAGCGTCGAAGCGGGGGCGGTGTTCGCCGAGATCGGCCCGCGCATGGCCGAGTTGAGCGG
TTCCCGGCTGGCCGCGCAGCAACAGATGGAAGGCCTCCTGGCGCCGCACCGGCCCAAGGAGCCCGCGTGG
TTCCTGGCCACCGTCGGCGTCTCGCCCGACCACCAGGGCAAGGGTCTGGGCAGCGCCGTCGTGCTCCCCG
GAGTGGAGGCGGCCGAGCGCGCCGGGGTGCCCGCCTTCCTGGAGACCTCCGCGCCCCGCAACCTCCCCTT
CTACGAGCGGCTCGGCTTCACCGTCACCGCCGACGTCGAGGTGCCCGAAGGACCGCGCACCTGGTGCATG
ACCCGCAAGCCCGGTGCCTGACGCCCGCCCCACGACCCGCAGCGCCCGACCGAAAGGAGCGCACGACCCC
ATGCATCGATAAAATAAAAGATTTTATTTAGTCTCCAGAAAAAGGGGGGAATGAAAGACCCCACCTGTAG
GTTTGGCAAGCTAGCTTAAGTAACGCCATTTTGCAAGGCATGGAAAATACATAACTGAGAATAGAGAAGT
TCAGATCAAGGTTAGGAACAGAGAGACAGCAGAATATGGGCCAAACAGGATATCTGTGGTAAGCAGTTCC
TGCCCCGGCTCAGGGCCAAGAACAGATGGTCCCCAGATGCGGTCCCGCCCTCAGCAGTTTCTAGAGAACC
ATCAGATGTTTCCAGGGTGCCCCAAGGACCTGAAATGACCCTGTGCCTTATTTGAACTAACCAATCAGTT
CGCTTCTCGCTTCTGTTCGCGCGCTTCTGCTCCCCGAGCTCAATAAAAGAGCCCACAACCCCTCACTCGG
CGCGCCAGTCCTCCGATAGACTGCGTCGCCCGGGTACCCGTGTATCCAATAAACCCTCTTGCAGTTGCAT
CCGACTTGTGGTCTCGCTGTTCCTTGGGAGGGTCTCCTCTGAGTGATTGACTACCCGTCAGCGGGGGTCT
TTCATGGGTAACAGTTTCTTGAAGTTGGAGAACAACATTCTGAGGGTAGGAGTCGAATATTAAGTAATCC
TGACTCAATTAGCCACTGTTTTGAATCCACATACTCCAATACTCCTGAAATAGTTCATTATGGACAGCGC
AGAAAGAGCTGGGGAGAATTGTGAAATTGTTATCCGCTCACAATTCCACACAACATACGAGCCGGAAGCA
TAAAGTGTAAAGCCTGGGGTGCCTAATGAGTGAGCTAACTCACATTAATTGCGTTGCGCTCACTGCCCGC
TTTCCAGTCGGGAAACCTGTCGTGCCAGCTGCATTAATGAATCGGCCAACGCGCGGGGAGAGGCGGTTTG
CGTATTGGGCGCTCTTCCGCTTCCTCGCTCACTGACTCGCTGCGCTCGGTCGTTCGGCTGCGGCGAGCGG
TATCAGCTCACTCAAAGGCGGTAATACGGTTATCCACAGAATCAGGGGATAACGCAGGAAAGAACATGTG
AGCAAAAGGCCAGCAAAAGGCCAGGAACCGTAAAAAGGCCGCGTTGCTGGCGTTTTTCCATAGGCTCCGC
CCCCCTGACGAGCATCACAAAAATCGACGCTCAAGTCAGAGGTGGCGAAACCCGACAGGACTATAAAGAT
ACCAGGCGTTTCCCCCTGGAAGCTCCCTCGTGCGCTCTCCTGTTCCGACCCTGCCGCTTACCGGATACCT
GTCCGCCTTTCTCCCTTCGGGAAGCGTGGCGCTTTCTCATAGCTCACGCTGTAGGTATCTCAGTTCGGTG
TAGGTCGTTCGCTCCAAGCTGGGCTGTGTGCACGAACCCCCCGTTCAGCCCGACCGCTGCGCCTTATCCG
GTAACTATCGTCTTGAGTCCAACCCGGTAAGACACGACTTATCGCCACTGGCAGCAGCCACTGGTAACAG
GATTAGCAGAGCGAGGTATGTAGGCGGTGCTACAGAGTTCTTGAAGTGGTGGCCTAACTACGGCTACACT
AGAAGAACAGTATTTGGTATCTGCGCTCTGCTGAAGCCAGTTACCTTCGGAAAAAGAGTTGGTAGCTCTT
GATCCGGCAAACAAACCACCGCTGGTAGCGGTGGTTTTTTTGTTTGCAAGCAGCAGATTACGCGCAGAAA
AAAAGGATCTCAAGAAGATCCTTTGATCTTTTCTACGGGGTCTGACGCTCAGTGGAACGAAAACTCACGT
TAAGGGATTTTGGTCATGAGATTATCAAAAAGGATCTTCACCTAGATCCTTTTAAATTAAAAATGAAGTT
TTAAATCAATCTAAAGTATATATGAGTAAACTTGGTCTGACAGTTACCAATGCTTAATCAGTGAGGCACC
TATCTCAGCGATCTGTCTATTTCGTTCATCCATAGTTGCCTGACTCCCCGTCGTGTAGATAACTACGATA
CGGGAGGGCTTACCATCTGGCCCCAGTGCTGCAATGATACCGCGAGACCCACGCTCACCGGCTCCAGATT
TATCAGCAATAAACCAGCCAGCCGGAAGGGCCGAGCGCAGAAGTGGTCCTGCAACTTTATCCGCCTCCAT
CCAGTCTATTAATTGTTGCCGGGAAGCTAGAGTAAGTAGTTCGCCAGTTAATAGTTTGCGCAACGTTGTT
GCCATTGCTACAGGCATCGTGGTGTCACGCTCGTCGTTTGGTATGGCTTCATTCAGCTCCGGTTCCCAAC
GATCAAGGCGAGTTACATGATCCCCCATGTTGTGCAAAAAAGCGGTTAGCTCCTTCGGTCCTCCGATCGT
TGTCAGAAGTAAGTTGGCCGCAGTGTTATCACTCATGGTTATGGCAGCACTGCATAATTCTCTTACTGTC
ATGCCATCCGTAAGATGCTTTTCTGTGACTGGTGAGTACTCAACCAAGTCATTCTGAGAATAGTGTATGC
GGCGACCGAGTTGCTCTTGCCCGGCGTCAATACGGGATAATACCGCGCCACATAGCAGAACTTTAAAAGT
GCTCATCATTGGAAAACGTTCTTCGGGGCGAAAACTCTCAAGGATCTTACCGCTGTTGAGATCCAGTTCG
ATGTAACCCACTCGTGCACCCAACTGATCTTCAGCATCTTTTACTTTCACCAGCGTTTCTGGGTGAGCAA
AAACAGGAAGGCAAAATGCCGCAAAAAAGGGAATAAGGGCGACACGGAAATGTTGAATACTCATACTCTT
CCTTTTTCAATATTATTGAAGCATTTATCAGGGTTATTGTCTCATGAGCGGATACATATTTGAATGTATT
TAGAAAAATAAACAAATAGGGGTTCCGCGCACATTTCCCCGAAAAGTGCCACCTGACGTCTAAGAAACCA
TTATTATCATGACATTAACCTATAAAAATAGGCGTATCACGAGGCCCTTTCGTCTCGCGCGTTTCGGTGA
TGACGGTGAAAACCTCTGACACATGCAGCTCCCGGAGACGGTCACAGCTTGTCTGTAAGCGGATGCCGGG
AGCAGACAAGCCCGTCAGGGCGCGTCAGCGGGTGTTGGCGGGTGTCGGGGCTGGCTTAACTATGCGGCAT
CAGAGCAGATTGTACTGAGAGTGCACCATATGCGGTGTGAAATACCGCACAGATGCGTAAGGAGAAAATA
CCGCATCAGGCGCCATTCGCCATTCAGGCTGCGCAACTGTTGGGAAGGGCGATCGGTGCGGGCCTCTTCG
CTATTACGCCAGCTGGCGAAAGGGGGATGTGCTGCAAGGCGATTAAGTTGGGTAACGCCAGGGTTTTCCC
AGTCACGACGTTGTAAAACGACGGCGCAAGGAATGGTGCATGCAAGGAGATGGCGCCCAACAGTCCCCCG
GCCACGGGGCCTGCCACCATACCCACGCCGAAACAAGCGCTCATGAGCCCGAAGTGGCGAGCCCGATCTT
CCCCATCGGTGATGTCGGCGATATAGGCGCCAGCAACCGCACCTGTGGCGCCGGTGATGCCGGCCACGAT
GCGTCCGGCGTAGAGGCGATTAGTCCAATTTGTTAAAGACAGGATATCAGTGGTCCAGGCTCTAGTTTTG
ACTCAACAATATCACCAGCTGAAGCCTATAGAGTACGAGCCATAGATAAAATAAAAGATTTTATTTAGTC
TCCAGAAAAAGGGGGG
Features (pLannotate 1.2.2; 21 found; start..end, strand, type, name):
      1..517     +  LTR            5' LTR: 5' long terminal repeat from murine embryonic stem cell virus
    581..922     +  misc_feature   MESV Ψ: packaging signal of murine embryonic stem cell virus
    989..1405    +  CDS            gag (truncated): truncated Moloney murine leukemia virus (MMLV) gag gene lacking the start codon
   1430..1454    +  protein_bind   attB1: mutant version of attB; recombination site for the Gateway® BP reaction BP Clonase™
   1457..6346    +  CDS            SCRIB: SCRIB_HUMAN - Also known as CRIB1, KIAA0147, LAP4, SCRB1, VARTUL. Experimental evidence at protein level: Swiss-Prot protein existence level 1. Scaffold protein involved in different aspects of polarized cell differentiation regulating epithelial and neuronal morphogenesis and T-cell polarization (PubMed:15182672, PubMed:16344308, PubMed:19041750, PubMed:18716323, PubMed:18641685, PubMed:16965391, PubMed:27380321). Via its interaction with CRTAM, required for the late phase polarization of a subset of CD4+ T-cells, which in turn regulates TCR-mediated proliferation and IFNG and IL22 production
   6351..6375    -  protein_bind   attB2: mutant version of attB; recombination site for the Gateway® BP reaction BP Clonase™
   6392..6891    +  promoter       PGK promoter: mouse phosphoglycerate kinase 1 promoter
   6912..7511    +  CDS            PuroR: puromycin N-acetyltransferase; pac from Streptomyces alboniger; confers resistance to puromycin
   7611..8125    +  LTR            3' LTR: 3' long terminal repeat from murine embryonic stem cell virus
   8285..8307    -  protein_bind   lac operator (fragment): The lac repressor binds to the lac operator to inhibit transcription in E. coli. This inhibition can be relieved by adding lactose or isopropyl-β-D-thiogalactopyranoside (IPTG). lac repressor encoded by lacI
   8311..8341    -  promoter       lac promoter: promoter for the E. coli lac operon
   8356..8377    -  protein_bind   CAP binding site: CAP binding activates transcription in the presence of cAMP. E. coli catabolite activator protein
   8390..8482    -  CDS            lacI (fragment): lac repressor; lacI; The lac repressor binds to the lac operator to inhibit transcription in E. coli. This inhibition can be relieved by adding lactose or isopropyl-β-D-thiogalactopyranoside (IPTG).
   8665..9253    -  rep_origin     ori: high-copy-number ColE1/pMB1/pBR322/pUC origin of replication
   9424..10284   -  CDS            AmpR: β-lactamase; bla; confers resistance to ampicillin, carbenicillin, and related antibiotics
  10285..10389   -  promoter       AmpR promoter: bla
  10484..10519   +  CDS            rop (fragment): Rop protein, which maintains plasmids at low copy number; rop
  10621..10720   +  misc_feature   bom (fragment): basis of mobility region from pBR322
  10726..10875   -  CDS            lacZα (fragment): LacZα fragment of β-galactosidase; lacZ fragment
  10875..11076   -  CDS            TcR (fragment): tetracycline efflux protein; tet; confers resistance to tetracycline
  11077..11175   +  CDS            env (fragment): murine leukemia virus gPr80 envelope polyprotein precursor; env; proteolytically cleaved into gp70SU and p15TM subunits
