[The description below was written by a language model from this plasmid's Addgene catalogue record and pLannotate feature annotations shown in this document.]
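Description:
MSCV Puro SCRIB WT is a gammaretroviral expression vector built on the pMSCV (murine stem cell virus) backbone for stable delivery of wild-type human SCRIB into mammalian cells. It is propagated in E. coli as a high-copy plasmid, with a ColE1/pUC-type origin and a β-lactamase gene conferring ampicillin resistance. The remaining bacterial annotations (fragments of the lac promoter/operator, lacI, lacZα, rop, bom, TcR and a short env piece) are non-functional leftovers from the backbone's cloning history. The catalogue lists a total size of 11,330 bp, whereas the sequenced record is 11,216 nt. The listed backbone size is evidently a data-entry error.

The retroviral cassette lies between the 5' and 3' long terminal repeats of murine embryonic stem cell virus. Downstream of the 5' LTR are the Ψ packaging signal and a truncated gag segment lacking its start codon, which together promote efficient encapsidation of the vector RNA when gag-pol and env are supplied in trans by a packaging system. The roughly 4.9 kb SCRIB open reading frame, untagged and unmutated according to the record, is flanked by attB1 and attB2 sites, consistent with its insertion by Gateway recombination, and is transcribed from the 5' LTR promoter. A separate internal mouse PGK promoter drives puromycin N-acetyltransferase, which allows selection of transduced cells with puromycin.

SCRIB encodes the Scribble scaffold protein, which is involved in cell polarity. The vector serves to express the wild-type protein stably, and the associated publication concerns Scribble's interaction with the NADPH oxidase complex in macrophage polarization.
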