Addgene plasmid #88886: MSCV Puro SCRIB WT
Purpose: SCRIB WT in MSCV backbone
Depositing lab: Senthil Muthuswamy. Depositing organization: University Health Network. Publication: An interaction between Scribble and the NADPH oxidase complex controls M1 macrophage polarization and function. Zheng W, Umitsu M, Jagan I, Tran CW, Ishiyama N, BeGora M, Araki K, Ohashi PS, Ikura M, Muthuswamy SK. Nat Cell Biol. 2016 Nov;18(11):1244-1252. doi: 10.1038/ncb3413. Epub 2016 Oct 3. PubMed 27694890.
Backbone
  Vector backbone: pMSCV
  Backbone size w/o insert (bp): 6
  Total vector size (bp): 11330
  Vector type: Retroviral
  Selectable markers: Puromycin
Growth in bacteria
  Bacterial resistance: Ampicillin, 100 μg/mL
  Growth temperature: 37°C
  Growth strain: NEB Stable
  Copy number: High Copy
Gene/Insert
  Gene/Insert name: SCRIB
  Species: H. sapiens (human)
  Mutation: N/A
  GenBank ID: NM_182706
  Entrez Gene: SCRIB (a.k.a. CRIB1, SCRB1, SCRIB1, Vartul, oSCRIB)
  Promoter: MSCV promoter
  Tag / fusion protein: N/A
  Cloning method: Gateway Cloning
  Sequencing primers: 5′ CCCTTGAACCTCCTCGTTCGACC; 3′ CAGCGGGGCTGCTAAAGCGCATGC
Resource information
  A portion of this plasmid was derived from a plasmid made by: Weiyue Zhang - University Health Network (UHN) @ The Princess Margaret Cancer Center
Terms and licenses: Academic/Nonprofit Terms; Industry Terms: Not Available to Industry
How to cite: MSCV Puro SCRIB WT was a gift from Senthil Muthuswamy (Addgene plasmid # 88886 ; http://n2t.net/addgene:88886 ; RRID:Addgene_88886)
